Addgene plasmid #227908: pML343_RAB14-N-term_XTEN80-mEGFP-3xHA_pTMPLT
Purpose: Homology repair template for genome engineering. Organelle endogenous marker expressing GFP and epitope tags for mass spectrometry.
Depositing lab: Manuel Leonetti. Publication: Global organelle profiling reveals subcellular localization and remodeling at proteome scale. Hein MY, Peng D, Todorova V, McCarthy F, Kim K, Liu C, Savy L, Januel C, Baltazar-Nunez R, Sekhar M, Vaid S, Bax S, Vangipuram M, Burgess J, Njoya L, Wang E, Ivanov IE, Byrum JR, Pradeep S, Gonzalez CG, Aniseia Y, Creery JS, McMorrow AH, Sunshine S, Yeung-Levy S, DeFelice BC, Mehta SB, Itzhak DN, Elias JE, Leonetti MD. Cell. 2024 Dec 26:S0092-8674(24)01344-8. doi: 10.1016/j.cell.2024.11.028. PubMed 39742809.
Backbone
  Vector backbone: pTwist Amp High Copy
  Backbone manufacturer: Twist Biosciences
  Vector type: CRISPR
Growth in bacteria
  Bacterial resistance: Ampicillin, 100 μg/mL
  Growth temperature: 37°C
  Growth strain: DH5alpha
  Copy number: High Copy
Gene/Insert
  Gene/Insert name: RAB14 homology arms with XTEN80-mEGFP-3xHA for insertion at N terminus
  Species: H. sapiens (human)
  Cloning method: Golden Gate
Terms and licenses: Academic/Nonprofit Terms; Industry Terms: Not Available to Industry
How to cite: pML343_RAB14-N-term_XTEN80-mEGFP-3xHA_pTMPLT was a gift from Manuel Leonetti (Addgene plasmid # 227908 ; http://n2t.net/addgene:227908 ; RRID:Addgene_227908)
