[The description below was written by a language model from this plasmid's Addgene catalogue record and pLannotate feature annotations shown in this document.]
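Description:
pML343_RAB14-N-term_XTEN80-mEGFP-3xHA_pTMPLT is a CRISPR homology-directed repair donor plasmid, built by Golden Gate assembly in the pTwist Amp High Copy backbone. It is not an expression vector. It supplies a repair template for knocking a tag cassette into the endogenous human RAB14 locus at the start of the coding sequence. It replicates in E. coli from a high-copy ColE1/pUC-type origin and is selected with ampicillin through the β-lactamase gene and its bla promoter. A short lacZα fragment and an attB1-like site are also annotated and appear to be backbone remnants with no evident role in the design.

The insert consists of RAB14 homology arms flanking a payload named XTEN80-mEGFP-3xHA. The 3,993-nt feature table places an HA epitope fragment upstream of the full mEGFP coding sequence, followed after a gap by a short fragment matching the beginning of RAB14. That unannotated gap is consistent with the XTEN80 flexible linker in the construct name, so the fused protein would likely read HA tags, mEGFP, linker, then RAB14. The homology arms themselves are not annotated apart from this RAB14 fragment. No mammalian promoter or guide RNA cassette is recorded, which fits a design in which the tagged protein is driven by the native RAB14 promoter after integration and the nuclease and guide are supplied separately.

RAB14 is a small GTPase involved in Golgi-to-endosome trafficking. According to the record, the tagged allele serves as an endogenous organelle marker, with GFP and epitope tags for mass spectrometry. This presumably combines fluorescence imaging with affinity capture of the labelled compartment for proteomic profiling.
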