Features (pLannotate 1.2.2; 8 found; start..end, strand, type, name):
    128..232     -  promoter       AmpR promoter: bla
    319..362     -  CDS            lacZα (fragment): LacZα fragment of β-galactosidase; lacZ fragment
    781..807     +  CDS            3xHA (fragment): three tandem HA epitope tags
    847..1560    +  CDS            mEGFP: mEGFP is a basic (constitutively fluorescent) green fluorescent protein published in 2002, derived from Aequorea victoria. It has moderate acid sensitivity.
   1867..1917    +  CDS            RAB14 (fragment): RAB14_HUMAN - Experimental evidence at protein level: Swiss-Prot protein existence level 1. Involved in membrane trafficking between the Golgi complex and endosomes during early embryonic development. Regulates the Golgi to endosome transport of FGFR-containing vesicles during early development, a key process for developing basement membrane and epiblast and primitive endoderm lineages during early postimplantation development. May act by modulating the kinesin KIF16B-cargo association to endosomes (By similarity). Regulates, together with its guanine nucleotide exchange factor DENND6A, the sp
   2431..3019    -  rep_origin     ori: high-copy-number ColE1/pMB1/pBR322/pUC origin of replication
   3136..3160    -  protein_bind   attB1: mutant version of attB; recombination site for the Gateway® BP reaction BP Clonase™
   3260..127     -  CDS            AmpR (across the origin): β-lactamase; bla; confers resistance to ampicillin, carbenicillin, and related antibiotics
>Addgene plasmid #227908 | pML343_RAB14-N-term_XTEN80-mEGFP-3xHA_pTMPLT | addgene full sequence | sequence record 452488 | Addgene NGS Result
CCACTCGTGCACCCAACTGATCTTCAGCATCTTTTACTTTCACCAGCGTTTCTGGGTGAGCAAAAACAGG
AAGGCAAAATGCCGCAAAAAAGGGAATAAGGGCGACACGGAAATGTTGAATACTCATACTCTTCCTTTTT
CAATATTATTGAAGCATTTATCAGGGTTATTGTCTCATGAGCGGATACATATTTGAATGTATTTAGAAAA
ATAAACAAATAGGGGTTCCGCGCACATTTCCCCGAAAAGTGCCAGATACCTGAAACAAAACCCATCGTAC
GGCCAAGGAAGTCTCCAATAACTGTGATCCACCACAAGCGCCAGGGTTTTCCCAGTCACGACGTTGTAAA
ACGACGGCCAGTCATGCATAATCCGCACGCATCTGGAATAAGGAAGTGCCATTCCGCCTGACCTGGAGCT
TACTGGTGTCACTTCTTTTAAATTATACTTTTAAGTTCTAGTGGATATTAAGTGAAATATTGGAGTTGTG
GTATAAATGGTTTCTTATATTTCTGTGGATAGCACATGAGAATGTGTAAGCATCATTCATCCAAGAGAAT
TTGTGTATTTGATCAGTTTGTGAAATGCAGTTTTATTTTGACTTACTGTAACCAACATTTGTTTGTATTC
AGTGTCCTTTTCTACCTTTAAAGGATATCAGTCATCCGTTTGAATTACTTGTATATGCTTTCCTTCTGAA
GTAACAGAGATTTCTTTGTTTTTAGTGCCACCATGAGTGGTGGTACTTCCGGGTACCCATACGATGTTCC
AGATTACGCTTATCCGTATGACGTCCCGGACTATGCATACCCCTACGATGTACCCGATTACGCCGCTGGA
GCTGGCGTGAGCAAGGGCGAGGAGCTGTTCACCGGGGTGGTGCCCATCCTGGTCGAGCTGGACGGCGACG
TAAACGGCCACAAGTTCAGCGTGTCCGGCGAGGGCGAGGGCGATGCCACCTACGGCAAGCTGACCCTGAA
GTTCATCTGCACCACCGGCAAGCTGCCCGTGCCCTGGCCCACCCTCGTGACCACCCTGACCTACGGCGTG
CAGTGCTTCAGCCGCTACCCCGACCACATGAAGCAGCACGACTTCTTCAAGTCCGCCATGCCCGAAGGCT
ACGTCCAGGAGCGCACCATCTTCTTCAAGGACGACGGCAACTACAAGACCCGCGCCGAGGTGAAGTTCGA
GGGCGACACCCTGGTGAACCGCATCGAGCTGAAGGGCATCGACTTCAAGGAGGACGGCAACATCCTGGGG
CACAAGCTGGAGTACAACTACAACAGCCACAACGTCTATATCATGGCCGACAAGCAGAAGAACGGCATCA
AGGTGAACTTCAAGATCCGCCACAACATCGAGGACGGCAGCGTGCAGCTCGCCGACCACTACCAGCAGAA
CACCCCCATCGGCGACGGCCCCGTGCTGCTGCCCGACAACCACTACCTGAGCACCCAGTCCAAGCTGAGC
AAAGACCCCAACGAGAAGCGCGATCACATGGTCCTGCTGGAGTTCGTGACCGCCGCCGGGATCACTCTCG
GCATGGACGAGCTGTACAAGGGTGGCGGATTGGAAGTTTTGTTTCAAGGTCCAGGATCTAACGGCAGCGG
AGGGCCGAGCTCTGGCGCACCCCCACCAAGTGGAGGGTCACCTGCCGGGTCCCCAACATCTACTGAAGAA
GGCACCAGCGAATCCGCAACGCCCGAGTCAGGCCCTGGTACCTCCACAGAACCATCTGAAGGTAGTGCGC
CTGGTTCCCCAGCTGGAAGCCCTACTTCCACCGAAGAAGGCACGTCAACCGAACCAAGTGAAGGATCTGC
CCCTGGGACCAGCACTGAACCATCTGAGGGTGCAGGGAGTGGAAGTGCAACTGCACCATACAACTACTCT
TACATCTTTAAATATATTATTATTGGTAAGTTTATTTAACTTACACTCTTGTTCCCAAAAGAAGGTTAAC
ATACAAAATATTTATATGTTAATACTTAAACAGTACCACTTCAGGACTGAGTGATTTTCTTACTGTAAAA
CTAAAACTCCTTTTATAAGATTTATTTTTGCATTAGCAATGCAGCTTTTGCATTGTGGCCATGGATATTT
CTGTGGTACAGTGCTGGTGGGTACCTTGTGAAGTGATGTTCATTGTTCTTGAGGGCTGCTTGAAAGCGTC
AGAAGACCGTCAGTGAAGGCTAGGTGGAGGCTCAGTGATGATAAGTCTGCGATGGTGGATGCATGTGTCA
TGGTCATAGCTGTTTCCTGTGTGAAATTGTTATCCGCTCAGAGGGCACAATCCTATTCCGCGCTATCCGA
CAATCTCCAAGACATTAGGTGGAGTTCAGTTCGGCGTATGGCATATGTCGCTGGAAAGAACATGTGAGCA
AAAGGCCAGCAAAAGGCCAGGAACCGTAAAAAGGCCGCGTTGCTGGCGTTTTTCCATAGGCTCCGCCCCC
CTGACGAGCATCACAAAAATCGACGCTCAAGTCAGAGGTGGCGAAACCCGACAGGACTATAAAGATACCA
GGCGTTTCCCCCTGGAAGCTCCCTCGTGCGCTCTCCTGTTCCGACCCTGCCGCTTACCGGATACCTGTCC
GCCTTTCTCCCTTCGGGAAGCGTGGCGCTTTCTCATAGCTCACGCTGTAGGTATCTCAGTTCGGTGTAGG
TCGTTCGCTCCAAGCTGGGCTGTGTGCACGAACCCCCCGTTCAGCCCGACCGCTGCGCCTTATCCGGTAA
CTATCGTCTTGAGTCCAACCCGGTAAGACACGACTTATCGCCACTGGCAGCAGCCACTGGTAACAGGATT
AGCAGAGCGAGGTATGTAGGCGGTGCTACAGAGTTCTTGAAGTGGTGGCCTAACTACGGCTACACTAGAA
GAACAGTATTTGGTATCTGCGCTCTGCTGAAGCCAGTTACCTTCGGAAAAAGAGTTGGTAGCTCTTGATC
CGGCAAACAAACCACCGCTGGTAGCGGTGGTTTTTTTGTTTGCAAGCAGCAGATTACGCGCAGAAAAAAA
GGATCTCAAGAAGATCCTTTGATCTTTTCTACGGGGTCTGACGCTCTATTCAACAAAGCCGCCGTCCCGT
CAAGTCAGCGTAAATGGGTAGGGGGCTTCAAATCGTCCTCGTGATACCAATTCGGAGCCTGCTTTTTTGT
ACAAACTTGTTGATAATGGCAATTCAAGGATCTTCACCTAGATCCTTTTAAATTAAAAATGAAGTTTTAA
ATCAATCTAAAGTATATATGAGTAAACTTGGTCTGACAGTTACCAATGCTTAATCAGTGAGGCACCTATC
TCAGCGATCTGTCTATTTCGTTCATCCATAGTTGCCTGACTCCCCGTCGTGTAGATAACTACGATACGGG
AGGGCTTACCATCTGGCCCCAGTGCTGCAATGATACCGCGAGAGCCACGCTCACCGGCTCCAGATTTATC
AGCAATAAACCAGCCAGCCGGAAGGGCCGAGCGCAGAAGTGGTCCTGCAACTTTATCCGCCTCCATCCAG
TCTATTAATTGTTGCCGGGAAGCTAGAGTAAGTAGTTCGCCAGTTAATAGTTTGCGCAACGTTGTTGCCA
TTGCTACAGGCATCGTGGTGTCACGCTCGTCGTTTGGTATGGCTTCATTCAGCTCCGGTTCCCAACGATC
AAGGCGAGTTACATGATCCCCCATGTTGTGCAAAAAAGCGGTTAGCTCCTTCGGTCCTCCGATCGTTGTC
AGAAGTAAGTTGGCCGCAGTGTTATCACTCATGGTTATGGCAGCACTGCATAATTCTCTTACTGTCATGC
CATCCGTAAGATGCTTTTCTGTGACTGGTGAGTACTCAACCAAGTCATTCTGAGAATAGTGTATGCGGCG
ACCGAGTTGCTCTTGCCCGGCGTCAATACGGGATAATACCGCGCCACATAGCAGAACTTTAAAAGTGCTC
ATCATTGGAAAACGTTCTTCGGGGCGAAAACTCTCAAGGATCTTACCGCTGTTGAGATCCAGTTCGATGT
AAC
